>Addgene plasmid #226956 | ABEmax-Puro V3 | addgene full sequence | sequence record 464531 | Addgene NGS Result
AAACGGACAGCCGACGGAAGCGAGTTCGAGTCACCAAAGAAGAAGCGGAAAGTCTCTGAAGTCGAGTTTA
GCCACGAGTATTGGATGAGGCACGCACTGACCCTGGCAAAGCGAGCATGGGATGAAAGAGAAGTCCCCGT
GGGCGCCGTGCTGGTGCACAACAATAGAGTGATCGGAGAGGGATGGAACAGGCCAATCGGCCGCCACGAC
CCTACCGCACACGCAGAGATCATGGCACTGAGGCAGGGAGGCCTGGTCATGCAGAATTACCGCCTGATCG
ATGCCACCCTGTATGTGACACTGGAGCCATGCGTGATGTGCGCAGGAGCAATGATCCACAGCAGGATCGG
AAGAGTGGTGTTCGGAGCACGGGACGCCAAGACCGGCGCAGCAGGCTCCCTGATGGATGTGCTGCACCAC
CCCGGCATGAACCACCGGGTGGAGATCACAGAGGGAATCCTGGCAGACGAGTGCGCCGCCCTGCTGAGCG
ATTTCTTTAGAATGCGGAGACAGGAGATCAAGGCCCAGAAGAAGGCACAGAGCTCCACCGACTCTGGAGG
ATCTAGCGGAGGATCCTCTGGAAGCGAGACACCAGGCACAAGCGAGTCCGCCACACCAGAGAGCTCCGGC
GGCTCCTCCGGAGGATCCTCTGAGGTGGAGTTTTCCCACGAGTACTGGATGAGACATGCCCTGACCCTGG
CCAAGAGGGCACGCGATGAGAGGGAGGTGCCTGTGGGAGCCGTGCTGGTGCTGAACAATAGAGTGATCGG
CGAGGGCTGGAACAGAGCCATCGGCCTGCACGACCCAACAGCCCATGCCGAAATTATGGCCCTGAGACAG
GGCGGCCTGGTCATGCAGAACTACAGACTGATTGACGCCACCCTGTACGTGACATTCGAGCCTTGCGTGA
TGTGCGCCGGCGCCATGATCCACTCTAGGATCGGCCGCGTGGTGTTTGGCGTGAGGAACGCAAAAACCGG
CGCCGCAGGCTCCCTGATGGACGTGCTGCACTACCCCGGCATGAATCACCGCGTCGAAATTACCGAGGGA
ATCCTGGCAGATGAATGTGCCGCCCTGCTGTGCTATTTCTTTCGGATGCCTAGACAGGTGTTCAATGCTC
AGAAGAAGGCCCAGAGCTCCACCGACTCCGGAGGATCTAGCGGAGGCTCCTCTGGCTCTGAGACACCTGG
CACAAGCGAGAGCGCAACACCTGAAAGCAGCGGGGGCAGCAGCGGGGGGTCAGACAAGAAGTACAGCATC
GGCCTGGCCATCGGCACCAACTCTGTGGGCTGGGCCGTGATCACCGACGAGTACAAGGTGCCCAGCAAGA
AATTCAAGGTGCTGGGCAACACCGACCGGCACAGCATCAAGAAGAACCTGATCGGAGCCCTGCTGTTCGA
CAGCGGCGAAACAGCCGAGGCCACCCGGCTGAAGAGAACCGCCAGAAGAAGATACACCAGACGGAAGAAC
CGGATCTGCTATCTGCAAGAGATCTTCAGCAACGAGATGGCCAAGGTGGACGACAGCTTCTTCCACAGAC
TGGAAGAGTCCTTCCTGGTGGAAGAGGATAAGAAGCACGAGCGGCACCCCATCTTCGGCAACATCGTGGA
CGAGGTGGCCTACCACGAGAAGTACCCCACCATCTACCACCTGAGAAAGAAACTGGTGGACAGCACCGAC
AAGGCCGACCTGCGGCTGATCTATCTGGCCCTGGCCCACATGATCAAGTTCCGGGGCCACTTCCTGATCG
AGGGCGACCTGAACCCCGACAACAGCGACGTGGACAAGCTGTTCATCCAGCTGGTGCAGACCTACAACCA
GCTGTTCGAGGAAAACCCCATCAACGCCAGCGGCGTGGACGCCAAGGCCATCCTGTCTGCCAGACTGAGC
AAGAGCAGACGGCTGGAAAATCTGATCGCCCAGCTGCCCGGCGAGAAGAAGAATGGCCTGTTCGGAAACC
TGATTGCCCTGAGCCTGGGCCTGACCCCCAACTTCAAGAGCAACTTCGACCTGGCCGAGGATGCCAAACT
GCAGCTGAGCAAGGACACCTACGACGACGACCTGGACAACCTGCTGGCCCAGATCGGCGACCAGTACGCC
GACCTGTTTCTGGCCGCCAAGAACCTGTCCGACGCCATCCTGCTGAGCGACATCCTGAGAGTGAACACCG
AGATCACCAAGGCCCCCCTGAGCGCCTCTATGATCAAGAGATACGACGAGCACCACCAGGACCTGACCCT
GCTGAAAGCTCTCGTGCGGCAGCAGCTGCCTGAGAAGTACAAAGAGATTTTCTTCGACCAGAGCAAGAAC
GGCTACGCCGGCTACATTGACGGCGGAGCCAGCCAGGAAGAGTTCTACAAGTTCATCAAGCCCATCCTGG
AAAAGATGGACGGCACCGAGGAACTGCTCGTGAAGCTGAACAGAGAGGACCTGCTGCGGAAGCAGCGGAC
CTTCGACAACGGCAGCATCCCCCACCAGATCCACCTGGGAGAGCTGCACGCCATTCTGCGGCGGCAGGAA
GATTTTTACCCATTCCTGAAGGACAACCGGGAAAAGATCGAGAAGATCCTGACCTTCCGCATCCCCTACT
ACGTGGGCCCTCTGGCCAGGGGAAACAGCAGATTCGCCTGGATGACCAGAAAGAGCGAGGAAACCATCAC
CCCCTGGAACTTCGAGGAAGTGGTGGACAAGGGCGCTTCCGCCCAGAGCTTCATCGAGCGGATGACCAAC
TTCGATAAGAACCTGCCCAACGAGAAGGTGCTGCCCAAGCACAGCCTGCTGTACGAGTACTTCACCGTGT
ATAACGAGCTGACCAAAGTGAAATACGTGACCGAGGGAATGAGAAAGCCCGCCTTCCTGAGCGGCGAGCA
GAAAAAGGCCATCGTGGACCTGCTGTTCAAGACCAACCGGAAAGTGACCGTGAAGCAGCTGAAAGAGGAC
TACTTCAAGAAAATCGAGTGCTTCGACTCCGTGGAAATCTCCGGCGTGGAAGATCGGTTCAACGCCTCCC
TGGGCACATACCACGATCTGCTGAAAATTATCAAGGACAAGGACTTCCTGGACAATGAGGAAAACGAGGA
CATTCTGGAAGATATCGTGCTGACCCTGACACTGTTTGAGGACAGAGAGATGATCGAGGAACGGCTGAAA
ACCTATGCCCACCTGTTCGACGACAAAGTGATGAAGCAGCTGAAGCGGCGGAGATACACCGGCTGGGGCA
GGCTGAGCCGGAAGCTGATCAACGGCATCCGGGACAAGCAGTCCGGCAAGACAATCCTGGATTTCCTGAA
GTCCGACGGCTTCGCCAACAGAAACTTCATGCAGCTGATCCACGACGACAGCCTGACCTTTAAAGAGGAC
ATCCAGAAAGCCCAGGTGTCCGGCCAGGGCGATAGCCTGCACGAGCACATTGCCAATCTGGCCGGCAGCC
CCGCCATTAAGAAGGGCATCCTGCAGACAGTGAAGGTGGTGGACGAGCTCGTGAAAGTGATGGGCCGGCA
CAAGCCCGAGAACATCGTGATCGAAATGGCCAGAGAGAACCAGACCACCCAGAAGGGACAGAAGAACAGC
CGCGAGAGAATGAAGCGGATCGAAGAGGGCATCAAAGAGCTGGGCAGCCAGATCCTGAAAGAACACCCCG
TGGAAAACACCCAGCTGCAGAACGAGAAGCTGTACCTGTACTACCTGCAGAATGGGCGGGATATGTACGT
GGACCAGGAACTGGACATCAACCGGCTGTCCGACTACGATGTGGACCATATCGTGCCTCAGAGCTTTCTG
AAGGACGACTCCATCGACAACAAGGTGCTGACCAGAAGCGACAAGAACCGGGGCAAGAGCGACAACGTGC
CCTCCGAAGAGGTCGTGAAGAAGATGAAGAACTACTGGCGGCAGCTGCTGAACGCCAAGCTGATTACCCA
GAGAAAGTTCGACAATCTGACCAAGGCCGAGAGAGGCGGCCTGAGCGAACTGGATAAGGCCGGCTTCATC
AAGAGACAGCTGGTGGAAACCCGGCAGATCACAAAGCACGTGGCACAGATCCTGGACTCCCGGATGAACA
CTAAGTACGACGAGAATGACAAGCTGATCCGGGAAGTGAAAGTGATCACCCTGAAGTCCAAGCTGGTGTC
CGATTTCCGGAAGGATTTCCAGTTTTACAAAGTGCGCGAGATCAACAACTACCACCACGCCCACGACGCC
TACCTGAACGCCGTCGTGGGAACCGCCCTGATCAAAAAGTACCCTAAGCTGGAAAGCGAGTTCGTGTACG
GCGACTACAAGGTGTACGACGTGCGGAAGATGATCGCCAAGAGCGAGCAGGAAATCGGCAAGGCTACCGC
CAAGTACTTCTTCTACAGCAACATCATGAACTTTTTCAAGACCGAGATTACCCTGGCCAACGGCGAGATC
CGGAAGCGGCCTCTGATCGAGACAAACGGCGAAACCGGGGAGATCGTGTGGGATAAGGGCCGGGATTTTG
CCACCGTGCGGAAAGTGCTGAGCATGCCCCAAGTGAATATCGTGAAAAAGACCGAGGTGCAGACAGGCGG
CTTCAGCAAAGAGTCTATCCTGCCCAAGAGGAACAGCGATAAGCTGATCGCCAGAAAGAAGGACTGGGAC
CCTAAGAAGTACGGCGGCTTCGACAGCCCCACCGTGGCCTATTCTGTGCTGGTGGTGGCCAAAGTGGAAA
AGGGCAAGTCCAAGAAACTGAAGAGTGTGAAAGAGCTGCTGGGGATCACCATCATGGAAAGAAGCAGCTT
CGAGAAGAATCCCATCGACTTTCTGGAAGCCAAGGGCTACAAAGAAGTGAAAAAGGACCTGATCATCAAG
CTGCCTAAGTACTCCCTGTTCGAGCTGGAAAACGGCCGGAAGAGAATGCTGGCCTCTGCCGGCGAACTGC
AGAAGGGAAACGAACTGGCCCTGCCCTCCAAATATGTGAACTTCCTGTACCTGGCCAGCCACTATGAGAA
GCTGAAGGGCTCCCCCGAGGATAATGAGCAGAAACAGCTGTTTGTGGAACAGCACAAGCACTACCTGGAC
GAGATCATCGAGCAGATCAGCGAGTTCTCCAAGAGAGTGATCCTGGCCGACGCTAATCTGGACAAAGTGC
TGTCCGCCTACAACAAGCACCGGGATAAGCCCATCAGAGAGCAGGCCGAGAATATCATCCACCTGTTTAC
CCTGACCAATCTGGGAGCCCCTGCCGCCTTCAAGTACTTTGACACCACCATCGACCGGAAGAGGTACACC
AGCACCAAAGAGGTGCTGGACGCCACCCTGATCCACCAGAGCATCACCGGCCTGTACGAGACACGGATCG
ACCTGTCTCAGCTGGGAGGCGACAAAAGGCCGGCGGCCACGAAAAAGGCCGGCCAGGCAAAAAAGAAAAA
GGAATTCGGCAGTGGAGAGGGCAGAGGAAGTCTGCTAACATGCGGTGACGTCGAGGAGAATCCTGGCCCA
ATGACCGAGTACAAGCCCACGGTGCGCCTCGCCACCCGCGACGACGTCCCCAGGGCCGTACGCACCCTCG
CCGCCGCGTTCGCCGACTACCCCGCCACGCGCCACACCGTCGATCCGGACCGCCACATCGAGCGGGTCAC
CGAGCTGCAAGAACTCTTCCTCACGCGCGTCGGGCTCGACATCGGCAAGGTGTGGGTCGCGGACGACGGC
GCCGCGGTGGCGGTCTGGACCACGCCGGAGAGCGTCGAAGCGGGGGCGGTGTTCGCCGAGATCGGCCCGC
GCATGGCCGAGTTGAGCGGTTCCCGGCTGGCCGCGCAGCAACAGATGGAAGGCCTCCTGGCGCCGCACCG
GCCCAAGGAGCCCGCGTGGTTCCTGGCCACCGTCGGAGTCTCGCCCGACCACCAGGGCAAGGGTCTGGGC
AGCGCCGTCGTGCTCCCCGGAGTGGAGGCGGCCGAGCGCGCCGGGGTGCCCGCCTTCCTGGAGACCTCCG
CGCCCCGCAACCTCCCCTTCTACGAGCGGCTCGGCTTCACCGTCACCGCCGACGTCGAGGTGCCCGAAGG
ACCGCGCACCTGGTGCATGACCCGCAAGCCCGGTGCCTGAGAATTCTAACTAGAGCTCGCTGATCAGCCT
CGACTGTGCCTTCTAGTTGCCAGCCATCTGTTGTTTGCCCCTCCCCCGTGCCTTCCTTGACCCTGGAAGG
TGCCACTCCCACTGTCCTTTCCTAATAAAATGAGGAAATTGCATCGCATTGTCTGAGTAGGTGTCATTCT
ATTCTGGGGGGTGGGGTGGGGCAGGACAGCAAGGGGGAGGATTGGGAAGAGAATAGCAGGCATGCTGGGG
AGCGGCCGCAGGAACCCCTAGTGATGGAGTTGGCCACTCCCTCTCTGCGCGCTCGCTCGCTCACTGAGGC
CGGGCGACCAAAGGTCGCCCGACGCCCGGGCTTTGCCCGGGCGGCCTCAGTGAGCGAGCGAGCGCGCAGC
TGCCTGCAGGGGCGCCTGATGCGGTATTTTCTCCTTACGCATCTGTGCGGTATTTCACACCGCATA
[95 nt withheld, positions 6507-6601]
T
[46 nt withheld, positions 6603-6648]
C
[141 nt withheld, positions 6650-6790]
CCTTTGACGTTGGAGTCCACGTTCTTT
[37 nt withheld, positions 6818-6854]
ACTCTATCTCGGGCTATTCTTTTGATTTATAAGGGATTTTGCCGATTTCGGTCTATTGGTTAAAAAATGA
GCTGATTTAACAAAAATTTAACGCGAATTTTAACAAAATATTAACGTTTACAATTTTATGGTGCACTCTC
AGTACAATCTGCTCTGATGCCGCATAGTTAAGCCAGCCCCGACACCCGCCAACACCCGCTGACGCGCCCT
GACGGGCTTGTCTGCTCCCGGCATCCGCTTACAGACAAGCTGTGACCGTCTCCGGGAGCTGCATGTGTCA
GAGGTTTTCACCGTCATCACCGAAACGCGCGAGACGAAAGGGCCTCGTGATACGCCTATTTTTATAGGTT
AATGTCATGATAATAATGGTTTCTTAGACGTCAGGTGGCACTTTTCGGGGAAATGTGCGCGGAACCCCTA
TTTGTTTATTTTTCTAAATACATTCAAATATGTATCCGCTCATGAGACAATAACCCTGATAAATGCTTCA
ATAATATTGAAAAAGGAAGAGTATGAGTATTCAACATTTCCGTGTCGCCCTTATTCCCTTTTTTGCGGCA
TTTTGCCTTCCTGTTTTTGCTCACCCAGAAACGCTGGTGAAAGTAAAAGATGCTGAAGATCAGTTGGGTG
CACGAGTGGGTTACATCGAACTGGATCTCAACAGCGGTAAGATCCTTGAGAGTTTTCGCCCCGAAGAACG
TTTTCCAATGATGAGCACTTTTAAAGTTCTGCTATGTGGCGCGGTATTATCCCGTATTGACGCCGGGCAA
GAGCAACTCGGTCGCCGCATACACTATTCTCAGAATGACTTGGTTGAGTACTCACCAGTCACAGAAAAGC
ATCTTACGGATGGCATGACAGTAAGAGAATTATGCAGTGCTGCCATAACCATGAGTGATAACACTGCGGC
CAACTTACTTCTGACAACGATCGGAGGACCGAAGGAGCTAACCGCTTTTTTGCACAACATGGGGGATCAT
GTAACTCGCCTTGATCGTTGGGAACCGGAGCTGAATGAAGCCATACCAAACGACGAGCGTGACACCACGA
TGCCTGTAGCAATGGCAACAACGTTGCGCAAACTATTAACTGGCGAACTACTTACTCTAGCTTCCCGGCA
ACAATTAATAGACTGGATGGAGGCGGATAAAGTTGCAGGACCACTTCTGCGCTCGGCCCTTCCGGCTGGC
TGGTTTATTGCTGATAAATCTGGAGCCGGTGAGCGTGGAAGCCGCGGTATCATTGCAGCACTGGGGCCAG
ATGGTAAGCCCTCCCGTATCGTAGTTATCTACACGACGGGGAGTCAGGCAACTATGGATGAACGAAATAG
ACAGATCGCTGAGATAGGTGCCTCACTGATTAAGCATTGGTAACTGTCAGACCAAGTTTACTCATATATA
CTTTAGATTGATTTAAAACTTCATTTTTAATTTAAAAGGATCTAGGTGAAGATCCTTTTTGATAATCTCA
TGACCAAAATCCCTTAACGTGAGTTTTCGTTCCACTGAGCGTCAGACCCCGTAGAAAAGATCAAAGGATC
TTCTTGAGATCCTTTTTTTCTGCGCGTAATCTGCTGCTTGCAAACAAAAAAACCACCGCTACCAGCGGTG
GTTTGTTTGCCGGATCAAGAGCTACCAACTCTTTTTCCGAAGGTAACTGGCTTCAGCAGAGCGCAGATAC
CAAATACTGTTCTTCTAGTGTAGCCGTAGTTAGGCCACCACTTCAAGAACTCTGTAGCACCGCCTACATA
CCTCGCTCTGCTAATCCTGTTACCAGTGGCTGCTGCCAGTGGCGATAAGTCGTGTCTTACCGGGTTGGAC
TCAAGACGATAGTTACCGGATAAGGCGCAGCGGTCGGGCTGAACGGGGGGTTCGTGCACACAGCCCAGCT
TGGAGCGAACGACCTACACCGAACTGAGATACCTACAGCGTGAGCTATGAGAAAGCGCCACGCTTCCCGA
AGGGAGAAAGGCGGACAGGTATCCGGTAAGCGGCAGGGTCGGAACAGGAGAGCGCACGAGGGAGCTTCCA
GGGGGAAACGCCTGGTATCTTTATAGTCCTGTCGGGTTTCGCCACCTCTGACTTGAGCGTCGATTTTTGT
GATGCTCGTCAGGGGGGCGGAGCCTATGGAAAAACGCCAGCAACGCGGCCTTTTTACGGTTCCTGGCCTT
TTGCTGGCCTTTTGCTCACATGTGAGGGCCTATTTCCCATGATTCCTTCATATTTGCATATACGATACAA
GGCTGTTAGAGAGATAATTGGAATTAATTTGACTGTAAACACAAAGATATTAGTACAAAATACGTGACGT
AGAAAGTAATAATTTCTTGGGTAGTTTGCAGTTTTAAAATTATGTTTTAAAATGGACTATCATATGCTTA
CCGTAACTTGAAAGTATTTCGATTTCTTGGCTTTATATATCTTGTGGAAAGGACGAAACACCGGGTCTTC
GAGAAGACCTGTTTCAGAGCTAGAAATAGCAAGTTGAAATAAGGCTAGTCCGTTATCAACTTGAAAAAGT
GGCACCGAGTCGGTGCTTTTTTGTTTTAGAGCTAGAAATAGCAAGTTAAAATAAGGCTAGTCCGTTTTTA
GCGCGTGCGCCAATTCTGCAGACAAATGGCTCTAGAGGTACCCGTTACATAACTTACGGTAAATGGCCCG
CCTGGCTGACCGCCCAACGACCCCCGCCCATTGACGTCAATAGTAACGCCAATAGGGACTTTCCATTGAC
GTCAATGGGTGGAGTATTTACGGTAAACTGCCCACTTGGCAGTACATCAAGTGTATCATATGCCAAGTAC
GCCCCCTATTGACGTCAATGACGGTAAATGGCCCGCCTGGCATTGTGCCCAGTACATGACCTTATGGGAC
TTTCCTACTTGGCAGTACATCTACGTATTAGTCATCGCTATTACCATGGTCGAGGTGAGCCCCACGTTCT
GCTTCACTCTCCCCATCTCCCCCCCCTCCCCACCCCCAATTTTGTATTTATTTATTTTTTAATTATTTTG
TGCAGCGATGGGGGCGGGGGGGGGGGGGGGCGCGCGCCAGGCGGGGCGGGGCGGGGCGAGGGGCGGGGCG
GGGCGAGGCGGAGAGGTGCGGCGGCAGCCAATCAGAGCGGCGCGCTCCGAAAGTTTCCTTTTATGGCGAG
GCGGCGGCGGCGGCGGCCCTATAAAAAGCGAAGCGCGCGGCGGGCGGGAGTCGCTGCGCGCTGCCTTCGC
CCCGTGCCCCGCTCCGCCGCCGCCTCGCGCCGCCCGCCCCGGCTCTGACTGACCGCGTTACTCCCACAGG
TGAGCGGGCGGGACGGCCCTTCTCCTCCGGGCTGTAATTAGCTGAGCAAGAGGTAAGGGTTTAAGGGATG
GTTGGTTGGTGGGGTATTAATGTTTAATTACCTGGAGCACCTGCCTGAAATCACTTTTTTTCAGGTTGGA
CCGGTGCCACCATGGAC
Features (pLannotate 1.2.2; 21 found; start..end, strand, type, name):
     55..531     +  CDS            tadA: TADA_ECOLI - Also known as yfhC. Experimental evidence at protein level: Swiss-Prot protein existence level 1. Catalyzes the deamination of adenosine to inosine at the wobble position 34 of tRNA(Arg2). Essential for cell viability. From Escherichia coli (strain K12).
    652..1143    +  CDS            tadA: TADA_ECOLI - Also known as yfhC. Experimental evidence at protein level: Swiss-Prot protein existence level 1. Catalyzes the deamination of adenosine to inosine at the wobble position 34 of tRNA(Arg2). Essential for cell viability. From Escherichia coli (strain K12).
   1243..2844    +  CDS            dCas9(N): N-terminal portion of catalytically inactive Streptococcus pyogenes dCas9 carrying the D10A mutation (Zetsche et al., 2015)
   2845..5343    +  CDS            Cas9(C): C-terminal portion of Streptococcus pyogenes Cas9 (Zetsche et al., 2015)
   5344..5391    +  CDS            nucleoplasmin NLS: bipartite nuclear localization signal from nucleoplasmin
   5461..6060    +  CDS            PuroR (fragment): puromycin N-acetyltransferase; pac from Streptomyces; confers resistance to puromycin
   6094..6205    +  polyA_signal   bGH poly(A) signal: bovine growth hormone polyadenylation signal
   6310..6450    +  repeat_region  AAV2 ITR: inverted terminal repeat of adeno-associated virus serotype 2 inverted
   6455..6506    -  misc_feature   bom (fragment): basis of mobility region from pBR322
   6525..6980    +  rep_origin     f1 ori (sequence partly withheld): f1 bacteriophage origin of replication; arrow indicates direction of (+) strand synthesis
   6981..7030    -  misc_feature   bom (fragment): basis of mobility region from pBR322
   7132..7167    -  CDS            rop (fragment): Rop protein, which maintains plasmids at low copy number; rop
   7262..7366    +  promoter       AmpR promoter: bla
   7367..8227    +  CDS            AmpR: β-lactamase; bla; confers resistance to ampicillin, carbenicillin, and related antibiotics
   8398..8986    +  rep_origin     ori: high-copy-number ColE1/pMB1/pBR322/pUC origin of replication
   9048..9288    +  promoter       U6 promoter: RNA polymerase III promoter for human U6 snRNA
   9315..9390    +  misc_RNA       gRNA scaffold: guide RNA scaffold for the Streptococcus pyogenes CRISPR/Cas9 system
   9397..9440    +  misc_RNA       gRNA scaffold (fragment): guide RNA scaffold for the Streptococcus pyogenes CRISPR/Cas9 system
   9487..9772    +  enhancer       CMV enhancer: human cytomegalovirus immediate early enhancer; contains an 18-bp deletion relative to the standard CMV enhancer
   9774..10050   +  promoter       chicken β-actin promoter: No description available
  10051..10278   +  intron         hybrid intron: hybrid between chicken β-actin (CBA) and minute virus of mice (MMV) introns (Gray et al., 2011)
