[The description below was written by a language model from this plasmid's Addgene catalogue record and pLannotate feature annotations shown in this document.]
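Description:
ABEmax-Puro V3 is an all-in-one mammalian expression plasmid for adenine base editing (A:T to G:C conversion), built on the pSpCas9(BB)-2A-Puro (PX459) V3.0 backbone and deposited as an empty backbone, with no guide sequence recorded as an insert. It is maintained in E. coli as a high-copy plasmid through a ColE1/pUC-type origin and an ampicillin resistance gene. The backbone also carries an f1 phage origin, and a single annotated AAV2 ITR appears to be a backbone remnant rather than part of a packageable cassette.

The editor is expressed from a hybrid promoter made up of the CMV enhancer, the chicken β-actin promoter and a hybrid intron. The circular sequence record places these elements at its end, directly upstream of the coding region. The open reading frame contains two tandem copies of E. coli TadA, which the depositor identifies as wild-type TadA and the evolved TadA* (7.10) deaminase. These are fused to Streptococcus pyogenes Cas9 carrying the D10A nickase mutation, followed by a nucleoplasmin nuclear localization signal. A puromycin N-acetyltransferase gene lies downstream in the same transcription unit. The backbone name indicates that it is linked through a 2A peptide, although no 2A element is annotated in the feature table. The unit ends with a bGH polyadenylation signal, and puromycin can be used to enrich transfected cells.

A separate human U6 promoter drives the sgRNA cassette. Its SpCas9 scaffold is the "3TC" variant, described as increasing sgRNA expression, and the associated publication title attributes this to reduction of a poly-T tract in the scaffold. With both editor and guide on one plasmid, a single transfection followed by puromycin selection is enough for base editing in mammalian cells.
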