Addgene plasmid #226956: ABEmax-Puro V3
Purpose: (Empty Backbone) ABEmax plasmid enabling A:T to G:C base editing using a single plasmid. sgRNA uses 3TC scaffold for increased sgRNA expression.
Depositing lab: Paul Thomas. Depositing organization: Adelaide University. Publication: Optimal SpCas9- and SaCas9-mediated gene editing by enhancing gRNA transcript levels through scaffold poly-T tract reduction. Chey YCJ, Gierus L, Lushington C, Arudkumar JC, B Geiger A, Staker LG, Robertson LJ, Pfitzner C, Kennedy JG, Lee RHB, Godahewa GI, Adikusuma F, Thomas PQ. BMC Genomics. 2025 Feb 12;26(1):138. doi: 10.1186/s12864-025-11317-2. PubMed 39939860.
Backbone
  Vector backbone: pSpCas9(BB)-2A-Puro (PX459) V3.0
  Vector type: Mammalian Expression, CRISPR
  Selectable markers: Puromycin
Growth in bacteria
  Bacterial resistance: Ampicillin, 100 μg/mL
  Growth temperature: 37°C
  Growth strain: DH5alpha
  Copy number: High Copy
Gene/Insert
  Gene/Insert name: None
Terms and licenses: Academic/Nonprofit Terms; Industry Terms: Not Available to Industry
Depositor comments: Contains TadA, TadA* (7.10), Cas9(D10A) . Please visit https://doi.org/10.1101/2024.07.19.604224 for bioRxiv preprint.
How to cite: ABEmax-Puro V3 was a gift from Paul Thomas (Addgene plasmid # 226956 ; http://n2t.net/addgene:226956 ; RRID:Addgene_226956)
